>Addgene plasmid #190182 | Fucci(CA) hCdt1-iRFP hGeminin-iRFP | addgene full sequence | sequence record 378850 | Addgene Partial NGS Result
ACTCTTCCTTTTTCAATATTATTGAAGCATTTATCAGGGTTATTGTCTCATGAGCGGATACATATTTGAA
TGTATTTAGAAAAATAAACAAATAGGGGTTCCGCGCACATTTCCCCGAAAAGTGCCACCTAAATTGTAAG
CGTTAATATTTTGTTAAAATTCGCGTTAAATTTTTGTTAAATCAGCTCATTTTTTAACCAATAGGCCGAA
ATCGGCAAAATCCCTTATAAATCAAAAGAATAGACCGAGATAGGGT
[37 nt withheld, positions 257-293]
AAAGAACGTGGACTCCAACGTCAAAGG
[49 nt withheld, positions 321-369]
T
[91 nt withheld, positions 371-461]
G
[124 nt withheld, positions 463-586]
CCCATTCGCCATTCAGGCTGCGCAACTGTTGGGAAGGGCGATCGGTGCGGGCCTCTTCGCTATTACGCCA
GCTGGCGAAAGGGGGATGTGCTGCAAGGCGATTAAGTTGGGTAACGCCAGGGTTTTCCCAGTCACGACGT
TGTAAAACGACGGCCAGTGAGCGCGCCTCGTTCATTCACGTTTTTGAACCCGTGGAGGACGGGCAGACTC
GCGGTGCAAATGTGTTTTACAGCGTGATGGAGCAGATGAAGATGCTCGACACGCTGCAGAACACGCAGCT
AGATTAACCCTAGAAAGATAATCATATTGTGACGTACGTTAAAGATAATCATGTGTAAAATTGACGCATG
TGTTTTATCGGTCTGTATATCGAGGTTTATTTATTAATTTGAATAGATATTAAGTTTTATTATATTTACA
CTTACATACTAATAATAAATTCAACAAACAATTTATTTATGTTTATTTATTTATTAAAAAAAACAAAAAC
TCAAAATTTCTTCTATAAAGTAACAAAACTTTTATGAGGGACAGCCCCCCCCCAAAGCCCCCAGGGATGT
AATTACGTCCCTCCCCCGCTAGGGGGCAGCAGCGAGCCGCCCGGGGCTCCGCTCCGGTCCGGCGCTCCCC
CCGCATCCCCGAGCCGGCAGCGTGCGGGGACAGCCCGGGCACGGGGAAGGTGGCACGGGATCGCTTTCCT
CTGAACGCTTCTCGCTGCTCTTTGAGCCTGCAGACACCTGGGGGGATACGGGGAAAAGGCCTCCACGGCC
ACTAGTATTATGCCCAGTACATGACCTTATGGGACTTTCCTACTTGGCAGTACATCTACGTATTAGTCAT
CGCTATTACCATGGTGATGCGGTTTTGGCAGTACATCAATGGGCGTGGATAGCGGTTTGACTCACGGGGA
TTTCCAAGTCTCCACCCCATTGACGTCAATGGGAGTTTGTTTTGGCACCAAAATCAACGGGACTTTCCAA
AATGTCGTAACAACTCCGCCCCATTGACGCAAATGGGCGGTAGGCGTGTACGGTGGGAGGTTTATATAAG
CAGAGCTCGTTTAGTGAACCGTCAGATCGCCTGGAGACGCCATCCACGCTGTTTTGACCTCCATAGAAGA
TTCTAGAACCATGGCCGAAGGGAGCGTGGCAAGACAGCCCGATCTGCTGACATGCGACGACGAACCAATC
CACATTCCAGGAGCTATCCAGCCTCATGGACTGCTGCTGGCTCTGGCCGCTGACATGACTATCGTGGCAG
GCTCTGATAACCTGCCAGAGCTGACCGGGCTGGCTATCGGAGCACTGATTGGCCGGTCCGCAGCCGACGT
GTTCGATTCTGAGACTCACAATAGACTGACCATCGCCCTGGCTGAACCTGGGGCTGCAGTGGGAGCCCCA
ATTACCGTCGGCTTCACAATGCGAAAGGACGCTGGCTTTATCGGGTCCTGGCACCGCCATGATCAGCTGA
TTTTTCTGGAGCTGGAACCACCTCAGAGAGACGTGGCAGAGCCACAGGCTTTCTTTCGGAGAACAAACAG
CGCCATCAGGCGCCTGCAGGCCGCTGAGACTCTGGAATCCGCTTGCGCAGCCGCTGCACAGGAAGTGAGG
AAGATCACCGGGTTCGATCGCGTCATGATCTACAGATTCGCCTCAGACTTTAGCGGAGAAGTGATCGCAG
AAGATCGCTGTGCCGAGGTCGAAAGTAAACTGGGCCTGCATTACCCAGCCTCAACCGTGCCTGCACAGGC
ACGACGGCTGTATACAATCAACCCCGTGCGGATCATTCCCGACATTAATTACAGACCAGTGCCCGTCACA
CCTGACCTGAACCCAGTGACTGGGAGGCCCATCGATCTGAGCTTCGCCATTCTGCGCAGCGTGTCCCCTG
TCCACCTGGAGTTTATGAGGAATATCGGAATGCATGGCACCATGTCTATCAGTATTCTGAGAGGCGAAAG
GCTGTGGGGGCTGATCGTGTGCCACCATCGGACACCTTACTATGTGGACCTGGACGGCAGGCAGGCTTGT
GAACTGGTGGCTCAGGTGCTGGCTTGGCAGATTGGCGTGATGGAAGAACTCGAGTCTAGAGCTAGCGAAT
TCCCTAGGATGGAGCAACGCCGGGTTACCGACTTCTTTGCCAGGCGCAGACCAGGTCCACCCAGGATTGC
CCCTCCCAAACTCGCCTGTCGGACCCCTTCTCCAGCCAGACCCGCACTGAGAGCTCCAGCCTCTGCCACT
TCCGGCAGCAGGAAACGGGCTAGACCTCCAGCTGCACCAGGACGGGATCAGGCCCGGCCTCCTGCTCGCG
CAGCCGCTCGCCTGTCCGTGGATGAGGTCAGCTCACCCAGCACACCCGAAGCCCCAGACATCCCCGCATG
CCCTAGTCCCGGGCAGAAGATCAAGAAGGCCACCAACTTCAGCCTGCTGAAGCAGGCCGGCGACGTGGAG
GAGAACCCCGGCCCCCCTAGGATGGCCGAAGGGAGCGTGGCAAGACAGCCCGATCTGCTGACATGCGACG
ACGAACCAATCCACATTCCAGGAGCTATCCAGCCTCATGGACTGCTGCTGGCTCTGGCCGCTGACATGAC
TATCGTGGCAGGCTCTGATAACCTGCCAGAGCTGACCGGGCTGGCTATCGGAGCACTGATTGGCCGGTCC
GCAGCCGACGTGTTCGATTCTGAGACTCACAATAGACTGACCATCGCCCTGGCTGAACCTGGGGCTGCAG
TGGGAGCCCCAATTACCGTCGGCTTCACAATGCGAAAGGACGCTGGCTTTATCGGGTCCTGGCACCGCCA
TGATCAGCTGATTTTTCTGGAGCTGGAACCACCTCAGAGAGACGTGGCAGAGCCACAGGCTTTCTTTCGG
AGAACAAACAGCGCCATCAGGCGCCTGCAGGCCGCTGAGACTCTGGAATCCGCTTGCGCAGCCGCTGCAC
AGGAAGTGAGGAAGATCACCGGGTTCGATCGCGTCATGATCTACAGATTCGCCTCAGACTTTAGCGGAGA
AGTGATCGCAGAAGATCGCTGTGCCGAGGTCGAAAGTAAACTGGGCCTGCATTACCCAGCCTCAACCGTG
CCTGCACAGGCACGACGGCTGTATACAATCAACCCCGTGCGGATCATTCCCGACATTAATTACAGACCAG
TGCCCGTCACACCTGACCTGAACCCAGTGACTGGGAGGCCCATCGATCTGAGCTTCGCCATTCTGCGCAG
CGTGTCCCCTGTCCACCTGGAGTTTATGAGGAATATCGGAATGCATGGCACCATGTCTATCAGTATTCTG
AGAGGCGAAAGGCTGTGGGGGCTGATCGTGTGCCACCATCGGACACCTTACTATGTGGACCTGGACGGCA
GGCAGGCTTGTGAACTGGTGGCTCAGGTGCTGGCTTGGCAGATTGGCGTGATGGAAGAACTCGAGCATAT
GAATCCCAGTATGAAGCAGAAACAAGAAGAAATCAAAGAGAATATAAAGAATAGTTCTGTCCCAAGAAGA
ACTCTGAAGATGATTCAGCCTTCTGCATCTGGATCTCTTGTTGGAAGAGAAAATGAGCTGTCCGCAGGCT
TGTCCAAAAGGAAACATCGGAATGACCACTTAACATCTACAACTTCCAGCCCTGGGGTTATTGTCCCAGA
ATCTAGTGAAAATAAAAATCTTGGAGGAGTCACCCAGGAGTCATTTGATCTTATGATTAAAGAAAATCCA
TCCTCTCAGTATTGGAAGGAAGTGGCAGAAAAACGGAGAAAGGCGCTGTAAATATGTCAACCTCTGGATT
ACAAAATTTGTGAAAGATTGACTGGTATTCTTAACTATGTTGCTCCTTTTACGCTATGTGGATACGCTGC
TTTAATGCCTTTGTATCATGCTATTGCTTCCCGTATGGCTTTCATTTTCTCCTCCTTGTATAAATCCTGG
TTGCTGTCTCTTTATGAGGAGTTGTGGCCCGTTGTCAGGCAACGTGGCGTGGTGTGCACTGTGTTTGCTG
ACGCAACCCCCACTGGTTGGGGCATTGCCACCACCTGTCAGCTCCTTTCCGGGACTTTCGCTTTCCCCCT
CCCTATTGCCACGGCGGAACTCATCGCCGCCTGCCTTGCCCGCTGCTGGACAGGGGCTCGGCTGTTGGGC
ACTGACAATTCCGTGGTGTTGTCGGGGAAATCATCGTCCTTTCCTTGGCTGCTCGCCTGTGTTGCCACCT
GGATTCTGCGCGGGACGTCCTTCTGCTACGTCCCTTCGGCCCTCAATCCAGCGGACCTTCCTTCCCGCGG
CCTGCTGCCGGCTCTGCGGCCTCTTCCGCGTCTTCGCCTTCGCCCTCAGACGAGTCGGATCTCCCTTTGG
GCCGCCTCCCCGCATCGATACCGTCGACCTCGACTGTGCCTTCTAGTTGCCAGCCATCTGTTGTTTGCCC
CTCCCCCGTGCCTTCCTTGACCCTGGAAGGTGCCACTCCCACTGTCCTTTCCTAATAAAATGAGGAAATT
GCATCGCATTGTCTGAGTAGGTGTCATTCTATTCTGGGGGGTGGGGTGGGGCAGGACAGCAAGGGGGAGG
ATTGGGAAGACAATAGCAGGCATGGGTACCGAATTCGAATTTAAATCGGATCCGCGGCCGCGAAGGATCT
GCGATCGCTCCGGTGCCCGTCAGTGGGCAGAGCGCACATCGCCCACAGTCCCCGAGAAGTTGGGGGGAGG
GGTCGGCAATTGAACGGGTGCCTAGAGAAGGTGGCGCGGGGTAAACTGGGAAAGTGATGTCGTGTACTGG
CTCCGCCTTTTTCCCGAGGGTGGGGGAGAACCGTATATAAGTGCAGTAGTCGCCGTGAACGTTCTTTTTC
GCAACGGGTTTGCCGCCAGAACACAGCTGAAGCTTCGAGGGGCTCGCATCTCTCCTTCACGCGCCCGCCG
CCCTACCTGAGGCCGCCATCCACGCCGGTTGAGTCGCGTTCTGCCGCCTCCCGCCTGTGGTGCCTCCTGA
ACTGCGTCCGCCGTCTAGGTAAGTTTAAAGCTCAGGTCGAGACCGGGCCTTTGTCCGGCGCTCCCTTGGA
GCCTACCTAGACTCAGCCGGCTCTCCACGCTTTGCCTGACCCTGCTTGCTCAACTCTACGTCTTTGTTTC
GTTTTCTGTTCTGCGCCGTTACAGATCCAAGCTGTGACCGGCGCCTACGCTAGATGACCGAGTACAAGCC
CACGGTGCGCCTCGCCACCCGCGACGACGTCCCCAGGGCCGTACGCACCCTCGCCGCCGCGTTCGCCGAC
TACCCCGCCACGCGCCACACCGTCGATCCGGACCGCCACATCGAGCGGGTCACCGAGCTGCAAGAACTCT
TCCTCACGCGCGTCGGGCTCGACATCGGCAAGGTGTGGGTCGCGGACGACGGCGCCGCGGTGGCGGTCTG
GACCACGCCGGAGAGCGTCGAAGCGGGGGCGGTGTTCGCCGAGATCGGCCCGCGCATGGCCGAGTTGAGC
GGTTCCCGGCTGGCCGCGCAGCAACAGATGGAAGGCCTCCTGGCGCCGCACCGGCCCAAGGAGCCCGCGT
GGTTCCTGGCCACCGTCGGCGTCTCGCCCGACCACCAGGGCAAGGGTCTGGGCAGCGCCGTCGTGCTCCC
CGGAGTGGAGGCGGCCGAGCGCGCCGGGGTGCCCGCCTTCCTGGAGACCTCCGCGCCCCGCAACCTCCCC
TTCTACGAGCGGCTCGGCTTCACCGTCACCGCCGACGTCGAGGTGCCCGAAGGACCGCGCACCTGGTGCA
TGACCCGCAAGCCCGGTGCCTGAGTCGACAATCAACCTCTGGATTACAAAATTTGTGAAAGATTGACTGG
TATTCTTAACTATGTTGCTCCTTTTACGCTATGTGGATACGCTGCTTTAATGCCTTTGTATCATGCGTTA
ACTAAACTTGTTTATTGCAGCTTATAATGGTTACAAATAAAGCAATAGCATCACAAATTTCACAAATAAA
GCATTTTTTTCACTGCATTCTAGTTGTGGTTTGTCCAAACTCATCAATGTATCTTATCATGTCTGGAATT
GACTCAAATGATGTCAATTAGTCTATCAGAAGCTCATCTGGTCTCCCTTCCGGGGGACAAGACATCCCTG
TTTAATATTTAAACAGCAGTGTTCCCAAACTGGGTTCTTATATCCCTTGCTCTGGTCAACCAGGTTGCAG
GGTTTCCTGTCCTCACAGGAACGAAGTCCCTAAAGAAACAGTGGCAGCCAGGTTTAGCCCCGGAATTGAC
TGGATTCCTTTTTTAGGGCCCATTGGTATGGCTTTTTCCCCGTATCCCCCCAGGTGTCTGCAGGCTCAAA
GAGCAGCGAGAAGCGTTCAGAGGAAAGCGATCCCGTGCCACCTTCCCCGTGCCCGGGCTGTCCCCGCACG
CTGCCGGCTCGGGGATGCGGGGGGAGCGCCGGACCGGAGCGGAGCCCCGGGCGGCTCGCTGCTGCCCCCT
AGCGGGGGAGGGACGTAATTACATCCCTGGGGGCTTTGGGGGGGGGCTGTCCCTGATATCTATAACAAGA
AAATATATATATAATAAGTTATCACGTAAGTAGAACATGAAATAACAATATAATTATCGTATGAGTTAAA
TCTTAAAAGTCACGTAAAAGATAATCATGCGTCATTTTGACTCACGCGGTCGTTATAGTTCAAAATCAGT
GACACTTACCGCATTGACAAGCACGCCTCACGGGAGCTCCAAGCGGCGACTGAGATGTCCTAAATGCACA
GCGACGGATTCGCGCTATTTAGAAAGAGAGAGCAATATTTCAAGAATGCATGCGTCAATTTTACGCAGAC
TATCTTTCTAGGGTTAATCTAGCTGCATCAGGATCATATCGTCGGGTCTTTTTTCCGGCTCAGTCATCGC
CCAAGCTGGCGCTATCTGGGCATCGGGGAGGAAGAAGCCCGTGCCTTTTCCCGCGAGGTTGAAGCGGCAT
GGAAAGAGTTTGCCGAGGATGACTGCTGCTGCATTGACGTTGAGCGAAAACGCACGTTTACCATGATGAT
TCGGGAAGGTGTGGCCATGCACGCCTTTAACGGTGAACTGTTCGTTCAGGCCACCTGGGATACCAGTTCG
TCGCGGCTTTTCCGGACACAGTTCCGGATGGTCAGCCCGAAGCGCATCAGCAACCCGAACAATACCGGCG
ACAGCCGGAACTGCCGTGCCGGTGTGCAGATTAATGACAGCGGTGCGGCGCTGGGATATTACGTCAGCGA
GGACGGGTATCCTGGCTGGATGCCGCAGAAATGGACATGGATACCCCGTGAGTTACCCGGCGGGCGCGCT
TGGCGTAATCATGGTCATAGCTGTTTCCTGTGTGAAATTGTTATCCGCTCACAATTCCACACAACATACG
AGCCGGAAGCATAAAGTGTAAAGCCTGGGGTGCCTAATGAGTGAGCTAACTCACATTAATTGCGTTGCGC
TCACTGCCCGCTTTCCAGTCGGGAAACCTGTCGTGCCAGCTGCATTAATGAATCGGCCAACGCGCGGGGA
GAGGCGGTTTGCGTATTGGGCGCTCTTCCGCTTCCTCGCTCACTGACTCGCTGCGCTCGGTCGTTCGGCT
GCGGCGAGCGGTATCAGCTCACTCAAAGGCGGTAATACGGTTATCCACAGAATCAGGGGATAACGCAGGA
AAGAACATGTGAGCAAAAGGCCAGCAAAAGGCCAGGAACCGTAAAAAGGCCGCGTTGCTGGCGTTTTTCC
ATAGGCTCCGCCCCCCTGACGAGCATCACAAAAATCGACGCTCAAGTCAGAGGTGGCGAAACCCGACAGG
ACTATAAAGATACCAGGCGTTTCCCCCTGGAAGCTCCCTCGTGCGCTCTCCTGTTCCGACCCTGCCGCTT
ACCGGATACCTGTCCGCCTTTCTCCCTTCGGGAAGCGTGGCGCTTTCTCATAGCTCACGCTGTAGGTATC
TCAGTTCGGTGTAGGTCGTTCGCTCCAAGCTGGGCTGTGTGCACGAACCCCCCGTTCAGCCCGACCGCTG
CGCCTTATCCGGTAACTATCGTCTTGAGTCCAACCCGGTAAGACACGACTTATCGCCACTGGCAGCAGCC
ACTGGTAACAGGATTAGCAGAGCGAGGTATGTAGGCGGTGCTACAGAGTTCTTGAAGTGGTGGCCTAACT
ACGGCTACACTAGAAGAACAGTATTTGGTATCTGCGCTCTGCTGAAGCCAGTTACCTTCGGAAAAAGAGT
TGGTAGCTCTTGATCCGGCAAACAAACCACCGCTGGTAGCGGTGGTTTTTTTGTTTGCAAGCAGCAGATT
ACGCGCAGAAAAAAAGGATCTCAAGAAGATCCTTTGATCTTTTCTACGGGGTCTGACGCTCAGTGGAACG
AAAACTCACGTTAAGGGATTTTGGTCATGAGATTATCAAAAAGGATCTTCACCTAGATCCTTTTAAATTA
AAAATGAAGTTTTAAATCAATCTAAAGTATATATGAGTAAACTTGGTCTGACAGTTACCAATGCTTAATC
AGTGAGGCACCTATCTCAGCGATCTGTCTATTTCGTTCATCCATAGTTGCCTGACTCCCCGTCGTGTAGA
TAACTACGATACGGGAGGGCTTACCATCTGGCCCCAGTGCTGCAATGATACCGCGAGACCCACGCTCACC
GGCTCCAGATTTATCAGCAATAAACCAGCCAGCCGGAAGGGCCGAGCGCAGAAGTGGTCCTGCAACTTTA
TCCGCCTCCATCCAGTCTATTAATTGTTGCCGGGAAGCTAGAGTAAGTAGTTCGCCAGTTAATAGTTTGC
GCAACGTTGTTGCCATTGCTACAGGCATCGTGGTGTCACGCTCGTCGTTTGGTATGGCTTCATTCAGCTC
CGGTTCCCAACGATCAAGGCGAGTTACATGATCCCCCATGTTGTGCAAAAAAGCGGTTAGCTCCTTCGGT
CCTCCGATCGTTGTCAGAAGTAAGTTGGCCGCAGTGTTATCACTCATGGTTATGGCAGCACTGCATAATT
CTCTTACTGTCATGCCATCCGTAAGATGCTTTTCTGTGACTGGTGAGTACTCAACCAAGTCATTCTGAGA
ATAGTGTATGCGGCGACCGAGTTGCTCTTGCCCGGCGTCAATACGGGATAATACCGCGCCACATAGCAGA
ACTTTAAAAGTGCTCATCATTGGAAAACGTTCTTCGGGGCGAAAACTCTCAAGGATCTTACCGCTGTTGA
GATCCAGTTCGATGTAACCCACTCGTGCACCCAACTGATCTTCAGCATCTTTTACTTTCACCAGCGTTTC
TGGGTGAGCAAAAACAGGAAGGCAAAATGCCGCAAAAAAGGGAATAAGGGCGACACGGAAATGTTGAATA
CTCAT
Features (pLannotate 1.2.2; 26 found; start..end, strand, type, name):
      1..105     -  promoter       AmpR promoter: bla
    158..586     -  rep_origin     f1 ori (sequence partly withheld): f1 bacteriophage origin of replication; arrow indicates direction of (+) strand synthesis
    591..746     -  CDS            lacZα (fragment): LacZα fragment of β-galactosidase; lacZ fragment
    748..867     +  CDS            B (fragment): PORTL_LAMBD - Experimental evidence at protein level: Swiss-Prot protein existence level 1. Forms the portal vertex of the capsid (PubMed:6228056, PubMed:6232391). This portal plays critical roles in head assembly, genome packaging, neck/tail attachment, and genome ejection (Probable). The portal protein multimerizes as a single ring-shaped homododecamer arranged around a central channel (PubMed:6232391). Binds to the terminase subunits to form the packaging machine (PubMed:7799432). From Escherichia phage lambda (Bacteriophage lambda).
   1363..1439    +  enhancer       CMV enhancer (fragment): human cytomegalovirus immediate early enhancer
   1440..1643    +  promoter       CMV promoter: human cytomegalovirus (CMV) immediate early promoter
   1717..2664    +  CDS            iRFP713: iRFP713 is a basic (constitutively fluorescent) near ir fluorescent protein published in 2011, derived from Rhodopseudomonas palustris. It has low acid sensitivity. It requires the cofactor biliverdin for fluorescence.
   2695..3000    +  CDS            CDT1 (fragment): CDT1_HUMAN - Experimental evidence at protein level: Swiss-Prot protein existence level 1. Required for both DNA replication and mitosis (PubMed:11125146, PubMed:22581055, PubMed:21856198, PubMed:14993212, PubMed:26842564). DNA replication licensing factor, required for pre- replication complex assembly. Cooperates with CDC6 and the origin recognition complex (ORC) during G1 phase of the cell cycle to promote the loading of the mini-chromosome maintenance (MCM) complex onto DNA to generate pre-replication complexes (pre-RC)(PubMed:14672932). Required also for mitosis by promoting stable kineto
   3058..4005    +  CDS            iRFP713: iRFP713 is a basic (constitutively fluorescent) near ir fluorescent protein published in 2011, derived from Rhodopseudomonas palustris. It has low acid sensitivity. It requires the cofactor biliverdin for fluorescence.
   4015..4344    +  CDS            GMNN (fragment): GEMI_HUMAN - Experimental evidence at protein level: Swiss-Prot protein existence level 1. Inhibits DNA replication by preventing the incorporation of MCM complex into pre-replication complex (pre-RC) (PubMed:9635433, PubMed:14993212, PubMed:20129055, PubMed:24064211). It is degraded during the mitotic phase of the cell cycle (PubMed:9635433, PubMed:14993212, PubMed:24064211). Its destruction at the metaphase- anaphase transition permits replication in the succeeding cell cycle (PubMed:9635433, PubMed:14993212, PubMed:24064211). Inhibits histone acetyltransferase activity of KAT7/HBO1 in a CDT
   4353..4939    +  misc_feature   WPRE: woodchuck hepatitis virus posttranscriptional regulatory element
   4940..4959    +  misc_feature   MCS (fragment): pBluescript multiple cloning site
   4960..5071    +  polyA_signal   bGH poly(A) signal: bovine growth hormone polyadenylation signal
   5231..5442    +  promoter       EF-1α core promoter: core promoter for human elongation factor EF-1α
   5455..5723    +  LTR            5' LTR (truncated): truncated 5' long terminal repeat (LTR) from human T-cell leukemia virus (HTLV) type 1
   5750..6349    +  CDS            PuroR: puromycin N-acetyltransferase; pac from Streptomyces alboniger; confers resistance to puromycin
   6356..6462    +  misc_feature   WPRE (fragment): woodchuck hepatitis virus posttranscriptional regulatory element
   6471..6592    +  polyA_signal   SV40 poly(A) signal: SV40 polyadenylation signal
   6610..6702    +  ncRNA          G-CSF SLDE: Accession: RF00183 - G-CSF factor stem-loop destabilising element (SLDE)
   7399..7866    +  CDS            B (fragment): PORTL_LAMBD - Experimental evidence at protein level: Swiss-Prot protein existence level 1. Forms the portal vertex of the capsid (PubMed:6228056, PubMed:6232391). This portal plays critical roles in head assembly, genome packaging, neck/tail attachment, and genome ejection (Probable). The portal protein multimerizes as a single ring-shaped homododecamer arranged around a central channel (PubMed:6232391). Binds to the terminase subunits to form the packaging machine (PubMed:7799432). From Escherichia phage lambda (Bacteriophage lambda).
   7904..7920    -  protein_bind   lac operator: The lac repressor binds to the lac operator to inhibit transcription in E. coli. This inhibition can be relieved by adding lactose or isopropyl-β-D-thiogalactopyranoside (IPTG). lac repressor encoded by lacI
   7928..7958    -  promoter       lac promoter: promoter for the E. coli lac operon
   7973..7994    -  protein_bind   CAP binding site: CAP binding activates transcription in the presence of cAMP. E. coli catabolite activator protein
   8007..8099    -  CDS            lacI (fragment): lac repressor; lacI; The lac repressor binds to the lac operator to inhibit transcription in E. coli. This inhibition can be relieved by adding lactose or isopropyl-β-D-thiogalactopyranoside (IPTG).
   8282..8870    -  rep_origin     ori: high-copy-number ColE1/pMB1/pBR322/pUC origin of replication
   9041..9901    -  CDS            AmpR: β-lactamase; bla; confers resistance to ampicillin, carbenicillin, and related antibiotics
