[The description below was written by a language model from this plasmid's Addgene catalogue record and pLannotate feature annotations shown in this document.]
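Description:
Fucci(CA) hCdt1-iRFP hGeminin-iRFP is a mammalian expression plasmid built on the PB510B-1 backbone, a commercial piggyBac transposon vector, although the transposon terminal repeats themselves are not called out in the feature table. In E. coli it is maintained through a high-copy ColE1/pUC-type origin with ampicillin resistance, and it also carries an f1 origin and remnants of a lacZα/lac promoter cloning region. Selection in mammalian cells relies on a separate cassette. In this cassette an EF-1α core promoter joined to an HTLV-1 LTR fragment drives the puromycin N-acetyltransferase gene, followed by a partial WPRE and an SV40 polyadenylation signal.

The payload sits downstream of a CMV enhancer/promoter and consists of two near-infrared reporter fusions arranged in tandem on the same strand. The first is iRFP713 joined to a fragment of human Cdt1, recorded as residues 1–100 with the Cy motif inactivated. The second is another iRFP713 copy joined to residues 1–110 of human Geminin. A short unannotated gap separates the two units, and the record does not state what links them (for example a 2A peptide). A full WPRE and a bGH polyadenylation signal close the transcript.

In Fucci(CA)-type reporters the Cdt1 and Geminin degrons are destroyed in complementary cell cycle windows. Here both degrons are tagged with the same biliverdin-dependent fluorophore. The stated purpose is visualisation of G0 and other cell cycle phases, but the record does not explain how the single-colour signal is interpreted or whether it is combined with other reporters. The available sequence is labelled a partial NGS result of about 9.9 kb.
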