Addgene plasmid #190182: Fucci(CA) hCdt1-iRFP hGeminin-iRFP
Purpose: Fluorescent reporter vector for visualization of G0 and other cell cycle phases.
Depositing lab: Toshiro Sato. Depositing organization: Keio University. Publication: Cell-matrix interface regulates dormancy in human colon cancer stem cells. Ohta Y, Fujii M, Takahashi S, Takano A, Nanki K, Matano M, Hanyu H, Saito M, Shimokawa M, Nishikori S, Hatano Y, Ishii R, Sawada K, Machinaga A, Ikeda W, Imamura T, Sato T. Nature. 2022 Jul 7. pii: 10.1038/s41586-022-05043-y. doi: 10.1038/s41586-022-05043-y. PubMed 35798028.
Backbone
  Vector backbone: PB510B-1
  Backbone manufacturer: System Biosciences
  Vector type: Mammalian Expression, Bacterial Expression
  Selectable markers: Puromycin
Growth in bacteria
  Bacterial resistance: Ampicillin, 100 μg/mL
  Growth temperature: 37°C
  Growth strain: DH5alpha
  Copy number: Unknown
Gene/Insert 1
  Gene/Insert name: iRFP
  Species: Synthetic
  Promoter: CMV
  Cloning method: Restriction Enzyme; 5′ cloning site XbaI (unknown if destroyed); 3′ cloning site XbaI (unknown if destroyed)
  Sequencing primers: 5′ cgcaaatgggcggtaggcgtg; 3′ Unknown
Gene/Insert 2
  Gene/Insert name: hCdt1(1/100)Cy(-) (alt name: CDT1)
  Species: Synthetic
  Entrez Gene: Cdt1 (a.k.a. 2610318F11Rik, DUP, Ris2)
  Promoter: CMV
  Cloning method: Ligation Independent Cloning
  Sequencing primers: 5′ cgcaaatgggcggtaggcgtg; 3′ Unknown
Gene/Insert 3
  Gene/Insert name: iRFP
  Species: Synthetic
  Promoter: CMV
  Cloning method: Restriction Enzyme; 5′ cloning site AvrII (unknown if destroyed); 3′ cloning site NdeI (unknown if destroyed)
  Sequencing primers: 5′ GAAGAAAACACTCGGCTGGGA; 3′ tacaaaggcattaaagcagcgta
Gene/Insert 4
  Gene/Insert name: hGeminin(1/110) (alt name: GMNN)
  Species: Synthetic
  GenBank ID: NM_001251989.2
  Promoter: CMV
  Cloning method: Restriction Enzyme; 5′ cloning site NdeI (unknown if destroyed); 3′ cloning site NdeI (unknown if destroyed)
  Sequencing primers: 5′ GAAGAAAACACTCGGCTGGGA; 3′ AAACAACAGATGGCTGGCAAC
Terms and licenses: Academic/Nonprofit Terms; Industry Terms: Not Available to Industry
How to cite: Fucci(CA) hCdt1-iRFP hGeminin-iRFP was a gift from Toshiro Sato (Addgene plasmid # 190182 ; http://n2t.net/addgene:190182 ; RRID:Addgene_190182)
